Addgene plasmid #203286: A*29:01:01
Purpose: Overexpress HLA allele
Depositing lab: Derin Keskin & Catherine Wu. Depositing organization: Dana-Farber Cancer Institute. Publication: A large peptidome dataset improves HLA class I epitope prediction across most of the human population. Sarkizova S, Klaeger S, Le PM, Li LW, Oliveira G, Keshishian H, Hartigan CR, Zhang W, Braun DA, Ligon KL, Bachireddy P, Zervantonakis IK, Rosenbluth JM, Ouspenskaia T, Law T, Justesen S, Stevens J, Lane WJ, Eisenhaure T, Lan Zhang G, Clauser KR, Hacohen N, Carr SA, Wu CJ, Keskin DB. Nat Biotechnol. 2020 Feb;38(2):199-209. doi: 10.1038/s41587-019-0322-9. Epub 2019 Dec 16. PubMed 31844290.
Backbone
  Vector backbone: pcDNA-3
  Vector type: Mammalian Expression
Growth in bacteria
  Bacterial resistance: Ampicillin, 100 μg/mL
  Growth temperature: 37°C
  Growth strain: NEB Stable
  Copy number: High Copy
Gene/Insert
  Gene/Insert name: A*29:01:01
  Species: H. sapiens (human)
  Entrez Gene: HLA-A (a.k.a. HLAA)
  Cloning method: Restriction Enzyme; 5′ cloning site BamHI (unknown if destroyed); 3′ cloning site EcoRI (unknown if destroyed)
  Sequencing primers: 5′ unknown
Terms and licenses: Academic/Nonprofit Terms; Industry Terms: Not Available to Industry
Depositor comments: Shortname from TIGL: K41
How to cite: A*29:01:01 was a gift from Derin Keskin & Catherine Wu (Addgene plasmid # 203286 ; http://n2t.net/addgene:203286 ; RRID:Addgene_203286)
