[The description below was written by a language model from this plasmid's Addgene catalogue record and pLannotate feature annotations shown in this document.]
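Description:
A*29:01:01 is a mammalian expression plasmid built on the pcDNA-3 backbone that carries the coding sequence of the human HLA class I heavy chain allele HLA-A*29:01:01, cloned between BamHI and EcoRI sites. In the sequenced 6,512-nt record, the roughly 1.1-kb HLA-A open reading frame sits downstream of the human cytomegalovirus immediate-early enhancer and promoter and upstream of the bovine growth hormone polyadenylation signal, an arrangement that gives strong constitutive transcription in transfected mammalian cells. A T7 promoter lies between the CMV promoter and the insert and can serve for in vitro transcription or as a sequencing primer site. No epitope tag or reporter is annotated on the insert. The automated annotation matched the insert to the generic Swiss-Prot HLA-A entry, whose descriptive text mentions a different allele; the allele identity comes from the catalogue fields.

For propagation in E. coli the plasmid has a high-copy ColE1/pUC-type origin and a β-lactamase gene under its own promoter, conferring ampicillin resistance. An f1 origin is also present, allowing single-stranded DNA production. A second mammalian cassette, consisting of the SV40 enhancer/early promoter, the neomycin phosphotransferase gene and the SV40 poly(A) signal, permits G418 selection of stable transfectants. Short annotated fragments (a truncated HIV-1 LTR match, ble, lacI, lac promoter/operator, bom) are most likely backbone remnants or partial sequence matches rather than functional elements.

The stated purpose is overexpression of a single HLA allele. The associated publication concerns a large HLA class I peptidome dataset for epitope prediction, which suggests use of the plasmid to express this allele in cells so that its bound peptides can be profiled, although the record itself does not describe the recipient cell line or workflow.
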