Features (pLannotate 1.2.2; 20 found; start..end, strand, type, name):
     28..80      -  misc_feature   bom (fragment): basis of mobility region from pBR322
    235..614     +  enhancer       CMV enhancer: human cytomegalovirus immediate early enhancer
    615..818     +  promoter       CMV promoter: human cytomegalovirus (CMV) immediate early promoter
    814..847     +  LTR            5' LTR (truncated) (fragment): truncated 5' long terminal repeat (LTR) from HIV-1
    863..881     +  promoter       T7 promoter: promoter for bacteriophage T7 RNA polymerase
    935..2029    +  CDS            HLA-A: HLAA_HUMAN - Also known as HLAA. Experimental evidence at protein level: Swiss-Prot protein existence level 1. Allele A*74:01: Presents immunodominant HIV-1 epitopes derived from gag-pol (GQMVHQAISPR, QIYPGIKVR) and rev (RQIHSISER), carrying an aliphatic residue at position 2 and Arg anchor residue at the C-terminus. May contribute to viral load control in chronic HIV-1 infection. From Homo sapiens (Human).
   2109..2333    +  polyA_signal   bGH poly(A) signal: bovine growth hormone polyadenylation signal
   2337..2358    +  promoter       SV40 promoter (fragment): SV40 enhancer and early promoter
   2379..2807    +  rep_origin     f1 ori (sequence partly withheld): f1 bacteriophage origin of replication; arrow indicates direction of (+) strand synthesis
   2821..3150    +  promoter       SV40 promoter: SV40 enhancer and early promoter
   3217..4008    +  CDS            neo: KKA2_KLEPN - Also known as kan, nptII. Experimental evidence at protein level: Swiss-Prot protein existence level 1. Resistance to kanamycin, neomycin, paromomycin, ribostamycin, butirosin and gentamicin B. From Klebsiella pneumoniae.
   4032..4190    +  CDS            ble (fragment): BLE_KLEPN - Experimental evidence at protein level: Swiss-Prot protein existence level 1. Binding protein with a strong affinity to the bleomycin family of antibiotics. Binds to CL990; an antimitotic-antibiotic compound. From Klebsiella pneumoniae.
   4185..4306    +  polyA_signal   SV40 poly(A) signal: SV40 polyadenylation signal
   4379..4395    -  protein_bind   lac operator: The lac repressor binds to the lac operator to inhibit transcription in E. coli. This inhibition can be relieved by adding lactose or isopropyl-β-D-thiogalactopyranoside (IPTG). lac repressor encoded by lacI
   4403..4433    -  promoter       lac promoter: promoter for the E. coli lac operon
   4448..4469    -  protein_bind   CAP binding site: CAP binding activates transcription in the presence of cAMP. E. coli catabolite activator protein
   4482..4574    -  CDS            lacI (fragment): lac repressor; lacI; The lac repressor binds to the lac operator to inhibit transcription in E. coli. This inhibition can be relieved by adding lactose or isopropyl-β-D-thiogalactopyranoside (IPTG).
   4757..5345    -  rep_origin     ori: high-copy-number ColE1/pMB1/pBR322/pUC origin of replication
   5516..6376    -  CDS            AmpR: β-lactamase; bla; confers resistance to ampicillin, carbenicillin, and related antibiotics
   6377..6481    -  promoter       AmpR promoter: bla
>Addgene plasmid #203286 | A*29:01:01 | addgene full sequence | sequence record 399882 | Addgene NGS Result
GACGGATCGGGAGATCTCCCGATCCCCTATGGTGCACTCTCAGTACAATCTGCTCTGATGCCGCATAGTT
AAGCCAGTATCTGCTCCCTGCTTGTGTGTTGGAGGTCGCTGAGTAGTGCGCGAGCAAAATTTAAGCTACA
ACAAGGCAAGGCTTGACCGACAATTGCATGAAGAATCTGCTTAGGGTTAGGCGTTTTGCGCTGCTTCGCG
ATGTACGGGCCAGATATACGCGTTGACATTGATTATTGACTAGTTATTAATAGTAATCAATTACGGGGTC
ATTAGTTCATAGCCCATATATGGAGTTCCGCGTTACATAACTTACGGTAAATGGCCCGCCTGGCTGACCG
CCCAACGACCCCCGCCCATTGACGTCAATAATGACGTATGTTCCCATAGTAACGCCAATAGGGACTTTCC
ATTGACGTCAATGGGTGGAGTATTTACGGTAAACTGCCCACTTGGCAGTACATCAAGTGTATCATATGCC
AAGTACGCCCCCTATTGACGTCAATGACGGTAAATGGCCCGCCTGGCATTATGCCCAGTACATGACCTTA
TGGGACTTTCCTACTTGGCAGTACATCTACGTATTAGTCATCGCTATTACCATGGTGATGCGGTTTTGGC
AGTACATCAATGGGCGTGGATAGCGGTTTGACTCACGGGGATTTCCAAGTCTCCACCCCATTGACGTCAA
TGGGAGTTTGTTTTGGCACCAAAATCAACGGGACTTTCCAAAATGTCGTAACAACTCCGCCCCATTGACG
CAAATGGGCGGTAGGCGTGTACGGTGGGAGGTCTATATAAGCAGAGCTCTCTGGCTAACTAGAGAACCCA
CTGCTTACTGGCTTATCGAAATTAATACGACTCACTATAGGGAGACCCAAGCTGGCTAGCGTTTAAACTT
AAGCTTGGTACCGAGCTCGGATCCATGGCCGTCATGGCGCCCCGAACCCTCCTCCTGCTACTCTTGGGGG
CCCTGGCCCTGACCCAGACCTGGGCGGGCTCCCACTCCATGAGGTATTTCACCACATCCGTGTCCCGGCC
CGGCCGCGGGGAGCCCCGCTTCATCGCCGTGGGCTACGTGGACGACACGCAGTTCGTGCGGTTTGACAGC
GACGCCGCGAGCCAGAGGATGGAGCCGCGGGCACCGTGGATAGAGCAGGAGGGGCCGGAGTATTGGGACC
TGCAGACACGGAATGTGAAGGCCCAGTCACAGACTGACCGAGCGAACCTGGGGACCCTGCGCGGCTACTA
CAACCAGAGCGAGGCCGGTTCTCACACCATCCAGATGATGTATGGCTGCCACGTGGGGTCGGACGGGCGC
TTCCTCCGCGGGTACCGGCAGGACGCCTACGACGGCAAGGATTACATCGCCTTGAACGAGGACCTGCGCT
CTTGGACCGCGGCGGACATGGCGGCTCAGATCACCCAGCGCAAGTGGGAGGCGGCCCGTGTGGCGGAGCA
GTTGAGAGCCTACCTGGAGGGCACGTGCGTGGAGTGGCTCCGCAGATACCTGGAGAACGGGAAGGAGACG
CTGCAGCGCACGGACGCCCCCAAGACGCATATGACTCACCACGCTGTCTCTGACCATGAGGCCACCCTGA
GGTGCTGGGCCCTGAGCTTCTACCCTGCGGAGATCACACTGACCTGGCAGCGGGATGGGGAGGACCAGAC
CCAGGACACGGAGCTTGTGGAGACCAGGCCTGCAGGGGATGGAACCTTCCAGAAGTGGGCGTCTGTGGTG
GTGCCTTCTGGACAGGAGCAGAGATACACCTGCCATGTGCAGCATGAGGGTCTGCCCAAGCCCCTCACCC
TGAGATGGGAGCCGTCTTCCCAGCCCACCATCCCCATCGTGGGCATCATTGCTGGCCTAGTTCTCTTTGG
AGCTGTGTTCGCTGGAGCTGTGGTCGCTGCTGTGAGGTGGAGGAGGAAGAGCTCAGATAGAAAAGGAGGG
AGCTACTCTCAGGCTGCAAGCAGTGACAGTGCCCAGGGCTCTGATATGTCTCTCACAGCTTGTAAAGTGT
GAGAATTCTGCAGATATCCAGCACAGTGGCGGCCGCTCGAGTCTAGAGGGCCCGTTTAAACCCGCTGATC
AGCCTCGACTGTGCCTTCTAGTTGCCAGCCATCTGTTGTTTGCCCCTCCCCCGTGCCTTCCTTGACCCTG
GAAGGTGCCACTCCCACTGTCCTTTCCTAATAAAATGAGGAAATTGCATCGCATTGTCTGAGTAGGTGTC
ATTCTATTCTGGGGGGTGGGGTGGGGCAGGACAGCAAGGGGGAGGATTGGGAAGACAATAGCAGGCATGC
TGGGGATGCGGTGGGCTCTATGGCTTCTGAGGCGGAAAGAACCAGCTGGGGCTCTAGGGGGTATCCCC
[124 nt withheld, positions 2379-2502]
C
[91 nt withheld, positions 2504-2594]
A
[49 nt withheld, positions 2596-2644]
CCTTTGACGTTGGAGTCCACGTTCTTT
[37 nt withheld, positions 2672-2708]
ACCCTATCTCGGTCTATTCTTTTGATTTATAAGGGATTTTGCCGATTTCGGCCTATTGGTTAAAAAATGA
GCTGATTTAACAAAAATTTAACGCGAATTAATTCTGTGGAATGTGTGTCAGTTAGGGTGTGGAAAGTCCC
CAGGCTCCCCAGCAGGCAGAAGTATGCAAAGCATGCATCTCAATTAGTCAGCAACCAGGTGTGGAAAGTC
CCCAGGCTCCCCAGCAGGCAGAAGTATGCAAAGCATGCATCTCAATTAGTCAGCAACCATAGTCCCGCCC
CTAACTCCGCCCATCCCGCCCCTAACTCCGCCCAGTTCCGCCCATTCTCCGCCCCATGGCTGACTAATTT
TTTTTATTTATGCAGAGGCCGAGGCCGCCTCTGCCTCTGAGCTATTCCAGAAGTAGTGAGGAGGCTTTTT
TGGAGGCCTAGGCTTTTGCAAAAAGCTCCCGGGAGCTTGTATATCCATTTTCGGATCTGATCAAGAGACA
GGATGAGGATCGTTTCGCATGATTGAACAAGATGGATTGCACGCAGGTTCTCCGGCCGCTTGGGTGGAGA
GGCTATTCGGCTATGACTGGGCACAACAGACAATCGGCTGCTCTGATGCCGCCGTGTTCCGGCTGTCAGC
GCAGGGGCGCCCGGTTCTTTTTGTCAAGACCGACCTGTCCGGTGCCCTGAATGAACTGCAGGACGAGGCA
GCGCGGCTATCGTGGCTGGCCACGACGGGCGTTCCTTGCGCAGCTGTGCTCGACGTTGTCACTGAAGCGG
GAAGGGACTGGCTGCTATTGGGCGAAGTGCCGGGGCAGGATCTCCTGTCATCTCACCTTGCTCCTGCCGA
GAAAGTATCCATCATGGCTGATGCAATGCGGCGGCTGCATACGCTTGATCCGGCTACCTGCCCATTCGAC
CACCAAGCGAAACATCGCATCGAGCGAGCACGTACTCGGATGGAAGCCGGTCTTGTCGATCAGGATGATC
TGGACGAAGAGCATCAGGGGCTCGCGCCAGCCGAACTGTTCGCCAGGCTCAAGGCGCGCATGCCCGACGG
CGAGGATCTCGTCGTGACCCATGGCGATGCCTGCTTGCCGAATATCATGGTGGAAAATGGCCGCTTTTCT
GGATTCATCGACTGTGGCCGGCTGGGTGTGGCGGACCGCTATCAGGACATAGCGTTGGCTACCCGTGATA
TTGCTGAAGAGCTTGGCGGCGAATGGGCTGACCGCTTCCTCGTGCTTTACGGTATCGCCGCTCCCGATTC
GCAGCGCATCGCCTTCTATCGCCTTCTTGACGAGTTCTTCTGAGCGGGACTCTGGGGTTCGAAATGACCG
ACCAAGCGACGCCCAACCTGCCATCACGAGATTTCGATTCCACCGCCGCCTTCTATGAAAGGTTGGGCTT
CGGAATCGTTTTCCGGGACGCCGGCTGGATGATCCTCCAGCGCGGGGATCTCATGCTGGAGTTCTTCGCC
CACCCCAACTTGTTTATTGCAGCTTATAATGGTTACAAATAAAGCAATAGCATCACAAATTTCACAAATA
AAGCATTTTTTTCACTGCATTCTAGTTGTGGTTTGTCCAAACTCATCAATGTATCTTATCATGTCTGTAT
ACCGTCGACCTCTAGCTAGAGCTTGGCGTAATCATGGTCATAGCTGTTTCCTGTGTGAAATTGTTATCCG
CTCACAATTCCACACAACATACGAGCCGGAAGCATAAAGTGTAAAGCCTGGGGTGCCTAATGAGTGAGCT
AACTCACATTAATTGCGTTGCGCTCACTGCCCGCTTTCCAGTCGGGAAACCTGTCGTGCCAGCTGCATTA
ATGAATCGGCCAACGCGCGGGGAGAGGCGGTTTGCGTATTGGGCGCTCTTCCGCTTCCTCGCTCACTGAC
TCGCTGCGCTCGGTCGTTCGGCTGCGGCGAGCGGTATCAGCTCACTCAAAGGCGGTAATACGGTTATCCA
CAGAATCAGGGGATAACGCAGGAAAGAACATGTGAGCAAAAGGCCAGCAAAAGGCCAGGAACCGTAAAAA
GGCCGCGTTGCTGGCGTTTTTCCATAGGCTCCGCCCCCCTGACGAGCATCACAAAAATCGACGCTCAAGT
CAGAGGTGGCGAAACCCGACAGGACTATAAAGATACCAGGCGTTTCCCCCTGGAAGCTCCCTCGTGCGCT
CTCCTGTTCCGACCCTGCCGCTTACCGGATACCTGTCCGCCTTTCTCCCTTCGGGAAGCGTGGCGCTTTC
TCATAGCTCACGCTGTAGGTATCTCAGTTCGGTGTAGGTCGTTCGCTCCAAGCTGGGCTGTGTGCACGAA
CCCCCCGTTCAGCCCGACCGCTGCGCCTTATCCGGTAACTATCGTCTTGAGTCCAACCCGGTAAGACACG
ACTTATCGCCACTGGCAGCAGCCACTGGTAACAGGATTAGCAGAGCGAGGTATGTAGGCGGTGCTACAGA
GTTCTTGAAGTGGTGGCCTAACTACGGCTACACTAGAAGAACAGTATTTGGTATCTGCGCTCTGCTGAAG
CCAGTTACCTTCGGAAAAAGAGTTGGTAGCTCTTGATCCGGCAAACAAACCACCGCTGGTAGCGGTGGTT
TTTTTGTTTGCAAGCAGCAGATTACGCGCAGAAAAAAAGGATCTCAAGAAGATCCTTTGATCTTTTCTAC
GGGGTCTGACGCTCAGTGGAACGAAAACTCACGTTAAGGGATTTTGGTCATGAGATTATCAAAAAGGATC
TTCACCTAGATCCTTTTAAATTAAAAATGAAGTTTTAAATCAATCTAAAGTATATATGAGTAAACTTGGT
CTGACAGTTACCAATGCTTAATCAGTGAGGCACCTATCTCAGCGATCTGTCTATTTCGTTCATCCATAGT
TGCCTGACTCCCCGTCGTGTAGATAACTACGATACGGGAGGGCTTACCATCTGGCCCCAGTGCTGCAATG
ATACCGCGAGACCCACGCTCACCGGCTCCAGATTTATCAGCAATAAACCAGCCAGCCGGAAGGGCCGAGC
GCAGAAGTGGTCCTGCAACTTTATCCGCCTCCATCCAGTCTATTAATTGTTGCCGGGAAGCTAGAGTAAG
TAGTTCGCCAGTTAATAGTTTGCGCAACGTTGTTGCCATTGCTACAGGCATCGTGGTGTCACGCTCGTCG
TTTGGTATGGCTTCATTCAGCTCCGGTTCCCAACGATCAAGGCGAGTTACATGATCCCCCATGTTGTGCA
AAAAAGCGGTTAGCTCCTTCGGTCCTCCGATCGTTGTCAGAAGTAAGTTGGCCGCAGTGTTATCACTCAT
GGTTATGGCAGCACTGCATAATTCTCTTACTGTCATGCCATCCGTAAGATGCTTTTCTGTGACTGGTGAG
TACTCAACCAAGTCATTCTGAGAATAGTGTATGCGGCGACCGAGTTGCTCTTGCCCGGCGTCAATACGGG
ATAATACCGCGCCACATAGCAGAACTTTAAAAGTGCTCATCATTGGAAAACGTTCTTCGGGGCGAAAACT
CTCAAGGATCTTACCGCTGTTGAGATCCAGTTCGATGTAACCCACTCGTGCACCCAACTGATCTTCAGCA
TCTTTTACTTTCACCAGCGTTTCTGGGTGAGCAAAAACAGGAAGGCAAAATGCCGCAAAAAAGGGAATAA
GGGCGACACGGAAATGTTGAATACTCATACTCTTCCTTTTTCAATATTATTGAAGCATTTATCAGGGTTA
TTGTCTCATGAGCGGATACATATTTGAATGTATTTAGAAAAATAAACAAATAGGGGTTCCGCGCACATTT
CCCCGAAAAGTGCCACCTGACGTC
