>Addgene plasmid #203286 | A*29:01:01 | depositor partial sequence | sequence record 394212 | HLA:HLA00085 A*29:01:01:01 1098 bp (K41)
ATGGCCGTCATGGCGCCCCGAACCCTCCTCCTGCTACTCTTGGGGGCCCTGGCCCTGACCCAGACCTGGG
CGGGCTCCCACTCCATGAGGTATTTCACCACATCCGTGTCCCGGCCCGGCCGCGGGGAGCCCCGCTTCAT
CGCCGTGGGCTACGTGGACGACACGCAGTTCGTGCGGTTTGACAGCGACGCCGCGAGCCAGAGGATGGAG
CCGCGGGCACCGTGGATAGAGCAGGAGGGGCCGGAGTATTGGGACCTGCAGACACGGAATGTGAAGGCCC
AGTCACAGACTGACCGAGCGAACCTGGGGACCCTGCGCGGCTACTACAACCAGAGCGAGGCCGGTTCTCA
CACCATCCAGATGATGTATGGCTGCCACGTGGGGTCGGACGGGCGCTTCCTCCGCGGGTACCGGCAGGAC
GCCTACGACGGCAAGGATTACATCGCCTTGAACGAGGACCTGCGCTCTTGGACCGCGGCGGACATGGCGG
CTCAGATCACCCAGCGCAAGTGGGAGGCGGCCCGTGTGGCGGAGCAGTTGAGAGCCTACCTGGAGGGCAC
GTGCGTGGAGTGGCTCCGCAGATACCTGGAGAACGGGAAGGAGACGCTGCAGCGCACGGACGCCCCCAAG
ACGCATATGACTCACCACGCTGTCTCTGACCATGAGGCCACCCTGAGGTGCTGGGCCCTGAGCTTCTACC
CTGCGGAGATCACACTGACCTGGCAGCGGGATGGGGAGGACCAGACCCAGGACACGGAGCTTGTGGAGAC
CAGGCCTGCAGGGGATGGAACCTTCCAGAAGTGGGCGTCTGTGGTGGTGCCTTCTGGACAGGAGCAGAGA
TACACCTGCCATGTGCAGCATGAGGGTCTGCCCAAGCCCCTCACCCTGAGATGGGAGCCGTCTTCCCAGC
CCACCATCCCCATCGTGGGCATCATTGCTGGCCTAGTTCTCTTTGGAGCTGTGTTCGCTGGAGCTGTGGT
CGCTGCTGTGAGGTGGAGGAGGAAGAGCTCAGATAGAAAAGGAGGGAGCTACTCTCAGGCTGCAAGCAGT
GACAGTGCCCAGGGCTCTGATATGTCTCTCACAGCTTGTAAAGTGTGA
